>Addgene plasmid #32649 | pSADdeltaG-GFP-ER(T2)CreER(T2) | addgene partial sequence | sequence record 42580 | B19M-F 5'-ACAAAGGTCCGAAGAGGACA-3'
TCAGATTATATCCCGCAAATTTATCACTTGTTTACCTCTGGAGGAGAGAACATATGGGCTCAACTCCAAC
CCTTGGGAGCAATATAACAAAAAACATGTTATGGTGCCATTAAACCGCTGCATTTCATCAAAGTCAAGTT
GATTACCTTTACATTTTGATCCTCTTGGATGTGAAAAAAACTATTAACATCCCTCAAAGGACGGGATCCG
CCACCATGGTGAGCAAGGGCGAGGAGCTGTTCACCGGGGTGGTGCCCATCCTGGTCGAGCTGGACGGCGA
CGTAAACGGCCACAAGTTCAGCGTGTCCGGCGAGGGCGAGGGCGATGCCACCTACGGCAAGCTGACCCTG
AAGTTCATCTGCACCACCGGCAAGCTGCCCGTGCCCTGGCCCACCCTCGTGACCACCTTGACCTACGGCG
TGCAGTGCTTCGCCCGCTACCCCGACCACATGAAGCAGCACGACTTCTTCAAGTCCGCCATGCCCGAAGG
CTACGTCCAGGAGCGCACCATCTTCTTCAAGGACGACGGCAACTACAAGACCCGCGCCGAGGTGAAGTTC
GAGGGCGACACCCTGGTGAACCGCATCGAGCTGAAGGGCATCGACTTCAAGGAGGACGGCAACATCCTGG
GGCACAAGCTGGAGTACAACTACAACAGCCACAAGGTCTATATCACCGCCGACAAGCAGAAGAACGGCAT
CAAGGTGAACTTCAAGACCCGCCACAACATCGAGGACGGCAGCGTGCAGCTCGCCGACCACTACCAGCAG
AACACCCCCATCGGCGACGGCCCCGTGCTGCTGCCCGACAACCACTACCTGAGCACCCAGTCCGCCCTGA
GCAAAGACCCCAACGAGAAGCGCGATCACATGGTCCTGCTGGAGTTCGTG
