>Addgene plasmid #32649 | pSADdeltaG-GFP-ER(T2)CreER(T2) | addgene partial sequence | sequence record 42581 | B19L-R 5'-CGATTGGGTCAATAGGGTCA-3'
CAGTTGTTCTTCTGATCTAATGTTTTTTTCTCGACTGAAAAGCTAGCGGGTCGGCCGCTATCAAGCTGTG
GCAGGGAAACCCTCTGCCTCCCCCGTGATGTAATACTTTTGCAAGGAATGCGATGAAGTAGAGCCCGCAG
TGGCCAAGTGGCTTTGGTCCGTCTCCTCCACGGATGCCCCTCCACGGCTAGTGGGCGCATGTAGGCGGTG
GGCGTCCGCCGCCTCCAGCAGCAGGTCATAGAGGGGCACCACGTTCTTGCACTTCATGCTGTACAGATGC
TCCATGCCTTTGTTACTCATGTGCCTGATGTGGGAGAGGATGAGGAGGAGCTGGGCCAGCCGCTGGTGCT
GCTGCTGCAGGGTCAGGCCTGCCTTGGCCATCAGGTGGATCAAAGTGTCTGTGATCTTGTCCAGGACTCG
GTGGATATGGTCCTTCTCTTCCAGAGACTTCAGGGTGCTGGACAGAAATGTGTACACTCCAGAATTAAGC
AAAATAATAGATTTGAGGCACACAAACTCCTCTCCCTGCAGATTCATCATGCGGAACCGAGATGATGTAG
CCAGCAGCATGTCGAAGATCTCCACCATGCCCTCTACACATTTTCCCTGGTTCCTGTCCAAGAGCAAGTT
AGGAGCAAACAGTAGCTTCACTGGGTGCTCCATGGAGCGCCAGACGAGACCAATC
