>Addgene plasmid #32649 | pSADdeltaG-GFP-ER(T2)CreER(T2) | addgene partial sequence | sequence record 42582 | BGH-rev 5'-TAGAAGGCACAGTCGAGG-3'
CGAGCTCGGATCCACTAGTAACGGCCGCCAGTGTGCTGGAATTCGCCCTTCTCCCTTAGCCATCCGAGTG
GACGTGCGTCCTCCTTCGGATGCCCAGGTCGGACCGCGAGGAGGTGGAGATGCCATGCCGACCCACGCTT
AACAAATAAACAACAAAAATGAGAAAAACAATCAAACAACCAAAGGTTCAGATTTAGGATCTTGTTTTTT
TCAAGATACATCACACAAGAGTCTTAGCATGGGCAGGCTTCCAGGAGTATCCGGTTCACAGGCAACTGTA
GTCTAGTAGGGATGATCTAGATCTGATATCCTCTAGGGTGATCCACCTGTTGTACCTATGAAGGTGTCTT
TCCACTTCTCTGGATAGATCCTTGATGCTGCCAACGAGTCTGGTAGTCTTCACTATCTTGTAAATCAACC
TGATCCAGTGAGATGACAGACTCAGGCTAGAATTACAGGCTACCCTTTTGAACACTGAGGTGTCGTTGGA
CCAACTCCAAGATAGATAAACGTTCCCTCGAATGACTTGCTTTCTGAAGTAATAAGTTATAGGTCTGTTA
TACAGGTCGTGAAGTCTTGCGAAGCTAGGGACGTCACCTAAAGCAGTAGATAGATACATCATAGTACTGC
AACATATGTTGAAGTGCCTCAGGATTTTGGGATCAGACGGTGGATAGAACGAGGGGTCAGTTAGGGGTTT
GGAAACGTTGAAGACTCTGTTGG
