>Addgene plasmid #32649 | pSADdeltaG-GFP-ER(T2)CreER(T2) | addgene partial sequence | sequence record 42583 | CMV-F 5'-CGCAAATGGGCGGTAGGCGTG-3'
GAGCTCTCTGGCTAACTAGAGAACCCACTGCTTACTGGCTTATCGAAATTAATACGACTCACTATAGGGA
GACCCAAGCTGGCTAGCGTTTAAACGGGCCCTCTAGACTCGAGCGGCCGCCAGTGTGATGGATATCTGCA
GAATTCGCCCTTTTAAGCGTCTGATGAGTCCGTGAGGACGAAACCCGGAGTCCCGGGTCACGCTTAACAA
CCAGATCAAAGAAAAAACAGACATTGTCAATTGCAAAGCAAAAATGTAACACCCCTACAATGGATGCCGA
CAAGATTGTATTCAAAGTCAATAATCAGGTGGTCTCTTTGAAGCCTGAGATTATCGTGGATCAATATGAG
TACAAGTACCCTGCCATCAAAGATTTGAAAAAGCCCTGTATAACCCTAGGAAAGGCTCCCGATTTAAATA
AAGCATACAAGTCAGTTTTGTCAGGCATGAGCGCCGCCAAACTTAATCCTGACGATGTATGTTCCTATTT
GGCAGCGGCAATGCAGTTTTTTGAGGGGACATGTCCGGAAGACTGGACCAGCTATGGAATTGTGATTGCA
CGAAAAGGAGATAAGATCACCCCAGGTTCTCTGGTGGAGATAAAACGTACTGATGTAGAAGGGAATTGGG
CTCTGACAGGAGGCATGGAACTGACAAGAAGACCCCACTGTCCCTGAGCATGCGTCCTTAGTCGGTCTTC
TCTTGAGTCT
