[The description below was written by a language model from this plasmid's Addgene catalogue record.]
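Description:
pSADdeltaG-GFP-ER(T2)CreER(T2) is a rabies virus genome plasmid built on the pSADdeltaG backbone (about 15.4 kb without inserts), which carries a cDNA copy of the SAD-strain rabies genome from which the glycoprotein (G) gene has been deleted. The record classes it as a mammalian expression / rabies virus vector. It is maintained in E. coli as a high-copy plasmid under ampicillin selection, and a neomycin (G418) marker is listed for mammalian cells. A CMV promoter is recorded, and the listed sequencing primers (CMV forward, BGH reverse) suggest that the viral cDNA sits between a CMV promoter and a BGH polyadenylation region. In constructs of this type, that arrangement drives transcription of the full-length viral genome in transfected cells so that recombinant virus can be recovered. No feature table is provided, so the exact layout cannot be confirmed.

Two transgenes are carried. One is GFP (about 700 bp), which marks infected cells with fluorescence. The other is ER(T2)CreER(T2) (about 2.9 kb), a Cre recombinase flanked on both sides by mutant oestrogen receptor ligand-binding domains. These domains keep Cre inactive until tamoxifen or its metabolite is supplied, giving tight temporal control of recombination. By the construct's name and design, the transgenes presumably occupy the position of the deleted G gene, although the record does not state their position.

Because G-deleted rabies cannot spread unless glycoprotein is provided in trans, viruses made from this plasmid are used for retrograde or monosynaptically restricted labelling of neurons. The associated publication describes such variants as tools for monitoring and manipulating activity and gene expression in defined neural circuits. Here, this means inducible Cre-dependent gene manipulation in GFP-labelled, connectivity-defined cells.
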