Addgene plasmid #32649: pSADdeltaG-GFP-ER(T2)CreER(T2)
Depositing lab: Edward Callaway. Depositing organization: Salk Institute for Biological Studies. Publication: New rabies virus variants for monitoring and manipulating activity and gene expression in defined neural circuits. Osakada F, Mori T, Cetin AH, Marshel JH, Virgen B, Callaway EM. Neuron. 2011 Aug 25;71(4):617-31. 10.1016/j.neuron.2011.07.005 PubMed 21867879.
Backbone
  Vector backbone: pSADdeltaG
  Backbone manufacturer: Addgene plasmid 32634
  Backbone size w/o insert (bp): 15428
  Vector type: Mammalian Expression ; Rabies virus
  Selectable markers: Neomycin (select with G418)
Growth in bacteria
  Bacterial resistance: Ampicillin, 100 μg/mL
  Growth temperature: 37°C
  Growth strain: DH5alpha
  Copy number: High Copy
Gene/Insert 1
  Gene/Insert name: GFP
  Insert size (bp): 700
  Promoter: CMV
  Cloning method: Restriction Enzyme; 5′ cloning site NA (unknown if destroyed); 3′ cloning site NA (unknown if destroyed)
  Sequencing primers: 5′ CMV-F
Gene/Insert 2
  Gene/Insert name: ER(T2)CreER(T2)
  Insert size (bp): 2900
  Cloning method: Restriction Enzyme; 5′ cloning site NA (unknown if destroyed); 3′ cloning site NA (unknown if destroyed)
  Sequencing primers: 5′ CMV-F; 3′ BGH-Rev
Terms and licenses: Academic/Nonprofit Terms; Industry Terms: Not Available to Industry
How to cite: pSADdeltaG-GFP-ER(T2)CreER(T2) was a gift from Edward Callaway (Addgene plasmid # 32649 ; http://n2t.net/addgene:32649 ; RRID:Addgene_32649)
